Addgene plasmid #208411: pKLV2-U6gRNA5(hIKBKG_2m)-PGKpuro2ABFP-W
Purpose: Lentiviral gRNA plasmid targeting human IKBKG gene, co-expression of BFP tag
Depositing lab: Sok Ching Cheong. Depositing organization: Cancer Research Malaysia. Publication: High TNF and NF-kappaB Pathway Dependency Are Associated with AZD5582 Sensitivity in OSCC via CASP8-Dependent Apoptosis. Chai AWY, Tan YH, Ooi S, Yee PS, Yee SM, Lightfoot H, Barthorpe S, Garnett MJ, Cheong SC. Cancer Res Commun. 2024 Nov 1;4(11):2919-2932. doi: 10.1158/2767-9764.CRC-24-0136. PubMed 39360810.
Backbone
  Vector backbone: pKLV2-U6gRNA5(BbsI)-PGKpuro2ABFP-W
  Backbone size w/o insert (bp): 8648
  Vector type: Mammalian Expression, Lentiviral, CRISPR
  Selectable markers: Puromycin ; BFP
Growth in bacteria
  Bacterial resistance: Ampicillin, 100 μg/mL
  Growth temperature: 37°C
  Growth strain: NEB Stable
  Copy number: Unknown
Gene/Insert
  Gene/Insert name: IKBKG
  gRNA/shRNA sequence: GGGGCGAAGAGTCTCCTCTG
  Species: H. sapiens (human)
  Mutation: N/A
  Entrez Gene: IKBKG (a.k.a. AMCBX1, EDAID1, FIP-3, FIP3, Fip3p, IKK-gamma, IKKAP1, IKKG, IMD33, IP, IP1, IP2, IPD2, NEMO, SAIDX, ZC2HC9)
  Promoter: human U6
  Cloning method: Restriction Enzyme; 5′ cloning site BbsI (destroyed during cloning); 3′ cloning site BbsI (destroyed during cloning)
  Sequencing primers: 5′ AGATAATTAGAATTAATTTGACTG
Terms and licenses: Academic/Nonprofit Terms; Industry Terms: Not Available to Industry
Depositor comments: Used BbsI enzyme to clone in gRNA targeting gene of interest.
How to cite: pKLV2-U6gRNA5(hIKBKG_2m)-PGKpuro2ABFP-W was a gift from Sok Ching Cheong (Addgene plasmid # 208411 ; http://n2t.net/addgene:208411 ; RRID:Addgene_208411)
