[The description below was written by a language model from this plasmid's Addgene catalogue record and pLannotate feature annotations shown in this document.]
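Description:
pKLV2-U6gRNA5(hIKBKG_2m)-PGKpuro2ABFP-W is a lentiviral CRISPR guide RNA vector built on the pKLV2-U6gRNA5(BbsI)-PGKpuro2ABFP-W backbone, carrying a single guide directed against human IKBKG (also known as NEMO or IKK-gamma). The guide oligonucleotides were inserted between two BbsI sites, which were destroyed in the process, placing the spacer directly downstream of the human U6 RNA polymerase III promoter and upstream of the Streptococcus pyogenes Cas9 guide scaffold (annotated as a tracrRNA fragment). The plasmid does not encode Cas9, so the nuclease must be supplied separately in the target cells.

Downstream of the guide cassette, a mouse PGK promoter drives puromycin N-acetyltransferase and TagBFP; the construct name indicates these are linked by a 2A peptide. Transduced mammalian cells can therefore be selected with puromycin and tracked or sorted by blue fluorescence. A WPRE follows to enhance transcript expression.

The viral framework is HIV-1 derived. A CMV enhancer/promoter is fused to a truncated 5' LTR to drive genomic RNA production in packaging cells. This is followed by the Ψ packaging signal with a gag fragment, the RRE for Rev-dependent nuclear export, and the cPPT/CTS. A truncated 3' LTR and a bGH polyadenylation signal close the viral unit. Gag, Rev and nef appear only as fragments, so packaging functions have to come from helper plasmids.

In bacteria the plasmid is maintained through a high-copy ColE1/pUC-type origin with ampicillin resistance, and it also carries an f1 origin. The associated publication examines TNF and NF-κB pathway dependency in oral squamous cell carcinoma, consistent with use of this construct for IKBKG knockout.
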