Features (pLannotate 1.2.2; 28 found; start..end, strand, type, name):
    242..441     +  promoter       CMV promoter: human cytomegalovirus (CMV) immediate early promoter
    459..639     +  LTR            5' LTR (truncated): truncated 5' long terminal repeat (LTR) from HIV-1
    686..811     +  misc_feature   HIV-1 Ψ: packaging signal of human immunodeficiency virus type 1
    795..1133    +  CDS            HIV-1 gag (fragment): gag protein from human immunodeficiency virus 1; gag
   1310..1543    +  misc_feature   RRE: The Rev response element (RRE) of HIV-1 allows for Rev-dependent mRNA export from the nucleus to the cytoplasm.
   1920..2020    +  CDS            Rev (fragment): human immunodeficiency virus 1 (HIV-1) Rev protein; rev; enhances nuclear export of unspliced and incompletely spliced viral mRNAs
   2070..2187    +  misc_feature   cPPT/CTS: central polypurine tract and central termination sequence of HIV-1
   2262..2502    +  promoter       U6 promoter: RNA polymerase III promoter for human U6 snRNA
   2549..2616    +  misc_RNA       tracrRNA (fragment): trans-activating CRISPR RNA for the Streptococcus pyogenes CRISPR/Cas9 system
   2639..3138    +  promoter       PGK promoter: mouse phosphoglycerate kinase 1 promoter
   3178..3774    +  CDS            PuroR (fragment): puromycin N-acetyltransferase; pac from Streptomyces; confers resistance to puromycin
   3847..4545    +  CDS            TagBFP: TagBFP is a basic (constitutively fluorescent) blue fluorescent protein published in 2008, derived from Entacmaea quadricolor. It is reported to be a very rapidly-maturing monomer with very low acid sensitivity.
   4557..5143    +  misc_feature   WPRE: woodchuck hepatitis virus posttranscriptional regulatory element
   5137..5283    +  CDS            nef (fragment): NEF_HV1LA - Experimental evidence at protein level: Swiss-Prot protein existence level 1. Extracellular Nef protein targets CD4(+) T-lymphocytes for apoptosis by interacting with CXCR4 surface receptors. From Human immunodeficiency virus type 1 group M subtype B (isolate Lai) (HIV-1).
   5291..5469    +  LTR            5' LTR (truncated): truncated 5' long terminal repeat (LTR) from HIV-1
   5495..5606    +  polyA_signal   bGH poly(A) signal: bovine growth hormone polyadenylation signal
   5745..5763    -  promoter       T3 promoter: promoter for bacteriophage T3 RNA polymerase
   5808..5824    -  protein_bind   lac operator: The lac repressor binds to the lac operator to inhibit transcription in E. coli. This inhibition can be relieved by adding lactose or isopropyl-β-D-thiogalactopyranoside (IPTG). lac repressor encoded by lacI
   5832..5862    -  promoter       lac promoter: promoter for the E. coli lac operon
   5877..5898    -  protein_bind   CAP binding site: CAP binding activates transcription in the presence of cAMP. E. coli catabolite activator protein
   5911..6003    -  CDS            lacI (fragment): lac repressor; lacI; The lac repressor binds to the lac operator to inhibit transcription in E. coli. This inhibition can be relieved by adding lactose or isopropyl-β-D-thiogalactopyranoside (IPTG).
   6186..6774    -  rep_origin     ori: high-copy-number ColE1/pMB1/pBR322/pUC origin of replication
   6945..7805    -  CDS            AmpR: β-lactamase; bla; confers resistance to ampicillin, carbenicillin, and related antibiotics
   7806..7910    -  promoter       AmpR promoter: bla
   7963..8391    -  rep_origin     f1 ori (sequence partly withheld): f1 bacteriophage origin of replication; arrow indicates direction of (+) strand synthesis
   8396..8551    -  CDS            lacZα (fragment): LacZα fragment of β-galactosidase; lacZ fragment
   8559..8577    +  promoter       T7 promoter: promoter for bacteriophage T7 RNA polymerase
   8591..241     +  enhancer       CMV enhancer (across the origin): human cytomegalovirus immediate early enhancer
>Addgene plasmid #208411 | pKLV2-U6gRNA5(hIKBKG_2m)-PGKpuro2ABFP-W | addgene full sequence | sequence record 413515 | Addgene NGS Result
GTCAATAATGACGTATGTTCCCATAGTAACGCCAATAGGGACTTTCCATTGACGTCAATGGGTGGAGTAT
TTACGGTAAACTGCCCACTTGGCAGTACATCAAGTGTATCATATGCCAAGTACGCCCCCTATTGACGTCA
ATGACGGTAAATGGCCCGCCTGGCATTATGCCCAGTACATGACCTTATGGGACTTTCCTACTTGGCAGTA
CATCTACGTATTAGTCATCGCTATTACCATGGTGATGCGGTTTTGGCAGTACATCAATGGGCGTGGATAG
CGGTTTGACTCACGGGGATTTCCAAGTCTCCACCCCATTGACGTCAATGGGAGTTTGTTTTGGCACCAAA
ATCAACGGGACTTTCCAAAATGTCGTAACAACTCCGCCCCATTGACGCAAATGGGCGGTAGGCGTGTACG
GTGGGAGGTCTATATAAGCAGCGCGTTTTGCCTGTACTGGGTCTCTCTGGTTAGACCAGATCTGAGCCTG
GGAGCTCTCTGGCTAACTAGGGAACCCACTGCTTAAGCCTCAATAAAGCTTGCCTTGAGTGCTTCAAGTA
GTGTGTGCCCGTCTGTTGTGTGACTCTGGTAACTAGAGATCCCTCAGACCCTTTTAGTCAGTGTGGAAAA
TCTCTAGCAGTGGCGCCCGAACAGGGACTTGAAAGCGAAAGGGAAACCAGAGGAGCTCTCTCGACGCAGG
ACTCGGCTTGCTGAAGCGCGCACGGCAAGAGGCGAGGGGCGGCGACTGGTGAGTACGCCAAAAATTTTGA
CTAGCGGAGGCTAGAAGGAGAGAGATGGGTGCGAGAGCGTCAGTATTAAGCGGGGGAGAATTAGATCGCG
ATGGGAAAAAATTCGGTTAAGGCCAGGGGGAAAGAAAAAATATAAATTAAAACATATAGTATGGGCAAGC
AGGGAGCTAGAACGATTCGCAGTTAATCCTGGCCTGTTAGAAACATCAGAAGGCTGTAGACAAATACTGG
GACAGCTACAACCATCCCTTCAGACAGGATCAGAAGAACTTAGATCATTATATAATACAGTAGCAACCCT
CTATTGTGTGCATCAAAGGATAGAGATAAAAGACACCAAGGAAGCTTTAGACAAGATAGAGGAAGAGCAA
AACAAAAGTAAGACCACCGCACAGCAAGCGGCCGGCCGCGCTGATCTTCAGACCTGGAGGAGGAGATATG
AGGGACAATTGGAGAAGTGAATTATATAAATATAAAGTAGTAAAAATTGAACCATTAGGAGTAGCACCCA
CCAAGGCAAAGAGAAGAGTGGTGCAGAGAGAAAAAAGAGCAGTGGGAATAGGAGCTTTGTTCCTTGGGTT
CTTGGGAGCAGCAGGAAGCACTATGGGCGCAGCGTCAATGACGCTGACGGTACAGGCCAGACAATTATTG
TCTGGTATAGTGCAGCAGCAGAACAATTTGCTGAGGGCTATTGAGGCGCAACAGCATCTGTTGCAACTCA
CAGTCTGGGGCATCAAGCAGCTCCAGGCAAGAATCCTGGCTGTGGAAAGATACCTAAAGGATCAACAGCT
CCTGGGGATTTGGGGTTGCTCTGGAAAACTCATTTGCACCACTGCTGTGCCTTGGAATGCTAGTTGGAGT
AATAAATCTCTGGAACAGATTTGGAATCACACGACCTGGATGGAGTGGGACAGAGAAATTAACAATTACA
CAAGCTTAATACACTCCTTAATTGAAGAATCGCAAAACCAGCAAGAAAAGAATGAACAAGAATTATTGGA
ATTAGATAAATGGGCAAGTTTGTGGAATTGGTTTAACATAACAAATTGGCTGTGGTATATAAAATTATTC
ATAATGATAGTAGGAGGCTTGGTAGGTTTAAGAATAGTTTTTGCTGTACTTTCTATAGTGAATAGAGTTA
GGCAGGGATATTCACCATTATCGTTTCAGACCCACCTCCCAACCCCGAGGGGACCCGACAGGCCCGAAGG
AATAGAAGAAGAAGGTGGAGAGAGAGACAGAGACAGATCCATTCGATTAGTGAACGGATCGGCACTGCGT
GCGCCAATTCTGCAGACAAATGGCAGTATTCATCCACAATTTTAAAAGAAAAGGGGGGATTGGGGGGTAC
AGTGCAGGGGAAAGAATAGTAGACATAATAGCAACAGACATACAAACTAAAGAATTACAAAAACAAATTA
CAAAAATTCAAAATTTTCGGGTTTATTACAGGGACAGCAGAGATCCAGTTTGGTTAGTACCGGGCCCTAC
GCGTCCAAGGTCGGGCAGGAAGAGGGCCTATTTCCCATGATTCCTTCATATTTGCATATACGATACAAGG
CTGTTAGAGAGATAATTAGAATTAATTTGACTGTAAACACAAAGATATTAGTACAAAATACGTGACGTAG
AAAGTAATAATTTCTTGGGTAGTTTGCAGTTTTAAAATTATGTTTTAAAATGGACTATCATATGCTTACC
GTAACTTGAAAGTATTTCGATTTCTTGGCTTTATATATCTTGTGGAAAGGACGAAACACCGGGGCGAAGA
GTCTCCTCTGGTTTAAGAGCTATGCTGGAAACAGCATAGCAAGTTTAAATAAGGCTAGTCCGTTATCAAC
TTGAAAAAGTGGCACCGAGTCGGTGCTTTTTTTGGATCCAATTCTACCGGGTAGGGGAGGCGCTTTTCCC
AAGGCAGTCTGGAGCATGCGCTTTAGCAGCCCCGCTGGGCACTTGGCGCTACACAAGTGGCCTCTGGCCT
CGCACACATTCCACATCCACCGGTAGGCGCCAACCGGCTCCGTTCTTTGGTGGCCCCTTCGCGCCACCTT
CTACTCCTCCCCTAGTCAGGAAGTTCCCCCCCGCCCCGCAGCTCGCGTCGTGCAGGACGTGACAAATGGA
AGTAGCACGTCTCACTAGTCTCGTGCAGATGGACAGCACCGCTGAGCAATGGAAGCGGGTAGGCCTTTGG
GGCAGCGGCCAATAGCAGCTTTGCTCCTTCGCTTTCTGGGCTCAGAGGCTGGGAAGGGGTGGGTCCGGGG
GCGGGCTCAGGGGCGGGCTCAGGGGCGGGGCGGGCGCCCGAAGGTCCTCCGGAGGCCCGGCATTCTGCAC
GCTTCAAAAGCGCACGTCTGCCGCGCTGTTCTCCTCTTCCTCATCTCCGGGCCTTTCGACCTGCATCCAT
CTAGATCTCGAGCAGCTGAAGCTTACCATGACCGAGTACAAGCCCACGGTGCGCCTCGCCACCCGCGACG
ACGTCCCCAGGGCCGTACGCACCCTCGCCGCCGCGTTCGCCGACTACCCCGCCACGCGCCACACCGTCGA
TCCGGACCGCCACATCGAGCGGGTCACCGAGCTGCAAGAACTCTTCCTCACGCGCGTCGGGCTCGACATC
GGCAAGGTGTGGGTCGCGGACGACGGCGCCGCGGTGGCGGTCTGGACCACGCCGGAGAGCGTCGAAGCGG
GGGCGGTGTTCGCCGAGATCGGCCCGCGCATGGCCGAGTTGAGCGGTTCCCGGCTGGCCGCGCAGCAACA
GATGGAAGGCCTCCTGGCGCCGCACCGGCCCAAGGAGCCCGCGTGGTTCCTGGCCACCGTCGGCGTCTCG
CCCGACCACCAGGGCAAGGGTCTGGGCAGCGCCGTCGTGCTCCCCGGAGTGGAGGCGGCCGAGCGCGCCG
GGGTGCCCGCCTTCCTGGAGACCTCCGCGCCCCGCAACCTCCCCTTCTACGAGCGGCTCGGCTTCACCGT
CACCGCCGACGTCGAGGTGCCCGAAGGACCGCGCACCTGGTGCATGACCCGCAAGCCCGGTGCCGGCGGC
GGGTCCGGAGGAGAGGGCAGAGGAAGTCTCCTAACATGCGGTGACGTGGAGGAGAATCCTGGCCCAATGA
GCGAGCTGATTAAGGAGAACATGCACATGAAGCTGTACATGGAGGGCACCGTGGACAACCATCACTTCAA
GTGCACATCCGAGGGCGAAGGCAAGCCCTACGAGGGCACCCAGACCATGAGAATCAAGGTGGTCGAGGGC
GGCCCTCTCCCCTTCGCCTTCGACATCCTGGCTACTAGCTTCCTCTACGGCAGCAAGACCTTCATCAACC
ACACCCAGGGCATCCCCGACTTCTTCAAGCAGTCCTTCCCTGAGGGCTTCACATGGGAGAGAGTCACCAC
ATACGAGGACGGGGGCGTGCTGACCGCTACCCAGGACACCAGCCTCCAGGACGGCTGCCTCATCTACAAC
GTCAAGATCAGAGGGGTGAACTTCACATCCAACGGCCCTGTGATGCAGAAGAAAACACTCGGCTGGGAGG
CCTTCACCGAGACGCTGTACCCCGCTGACGGCGGCCTGGAAGGCAGAAACGACATGGCCCTGAAGCTCGT
GGGCGGGAGCCATCTGATCGCAAACATCAAGACCACATATAGATCCAAGAAACCCGCTAAGAACCTCAAG
ATGCCTGGCGTCTACTATGTGGACTACAGACTGGAAAGAATCAAGGAGGCCAACAACGAGACCTACGTCG
AGCAGCACGAGGTGGCAGTGGCCAGATACTGCGACCTCCCTAGCAAACTGGGGCACAAGCTTAATTGAGC
GGCCGCTCAACCTCTGGATTACAAAATTTGTGAAAGATTGACTGGTATTCTTAACTATGTTGCTCCTTTT
ACGCTATGTGGATACGCTGCTTTAATGCCTTTGTATCATGCTATTGCTTCCCGTATGGCTTTCATTTTCT
CCTCCTTGTATAAATCCTGGTTGCTGTCTCTTTATGAGGAGTTGTGGCCCGTTGTCAGGCAACGTGGCGT
GGTGTGCACTGTGTTTGCTGACGCAACCCCCACTGGTTGGGGCATTGCCACCACCTGTCAGCTCCTTTCC
GGGACTTTCGCTTTCCCCCTCCCTATTGCCACGGCGGAACTCATCGCCGCCTGCCTTGCCCGCTGCTGGA
CAGGGGCTCGGCTGTTGGGCACTGACAATTCCGTGGTGTTGTCGGGGAAATCATCGTCCTTTCCTTGGCT
GCTCGCCTGTGTTGCCACCTGGATTCTGCGCGGGACGTCCTTCTGCTACGTCCCTTCGGCCCTCAATCCA
GCGGACCTTCCTTCCCGCGGCCTGCTGCCGGCTCTGCGGCCTCTTCCGCGTCTACGCCTTCGCCCTCAGA
CGAGTCGGATCTCCCTTTGGGCCGCCTCCCCGCAGGTACCTTTAAGACCAATGACTTACAAGGCAGCTGT
AGATCTTAGCCACTTTTTAAAAGAAAAGGGGGGACTGGAAGGGCTAATTCACTCCCAAAGAAGTCAAGAT
CTGCTTTTTGCCTGTACTGGGTCTCTCTGGTTAGACCAGAGTCTCTCTGGTTAGACCAGATCTGAGCCTG
GGAGCTCTCTGGCTAACTAGGGAACCCACTGCTTAAGCCTCAATAAAGCTTGCCTTGAGTGCTTCAAGTA
GTGTGTGCCCGTCTGTTGTGTGACTCTGGTAACTAGAGATCCCTCAGACCCTTTTAGTCAGTGTGGAAAA
TCTCTAGCAGTTTAAACCCGCTGATCAGCCTCGACTGTGCCTTCTAGTTGCCAGCCATCTGTTGTTTGCC
CCTCCCCCGTGCCTTCCTTGACCCTGGAAGGTGCCACTCCCACTGTCCTTTCCTAATAAAATGAGGAAAT
TGCATCGCATTGTCTGAGTAGGTGTCATTCTATTCTGGGGGGTGGGGTGGGGCAGGACAGCAAGGGGGAG
GATTGGGAAGTCAATAGCAGGCATGCTGGGGATGCGGTGGGCTCTATGGGCGGCCGTTAATTAAGCTTTT
GTTCCCTTTAGTGAGGGTTAATTGCGCGCTTGGCGTAATCATGGTCATAGCTGTTTCCTGTGTGAAATTG
TTATCCGCTCACAATTCCACACAACATACGAGCCGGGAGCATAAAGTGTAAAGCCTGGGGTGCCTAATGA
GTGAGCTAACTCACATTAATTGCGTTGCGCTCACTGCCCGCTTTCCAGTCGGGAAACCTGTCGTGCCAGC
TGCATTAATGAATCGGCCAACGCGCGGGGAGAGGCGGTTTGCGTATTGGGCGCTCTTCCGCTTCCTCGCT
CACTGACTCGCTGCGCTCGGTCGTTCGGCTGCGGCGAGCGGTATCAGCTCACTCAAAGGCGGTAATACGG
TTATCCACAGAATCAGGGGATAACGCAGGAAAGAACATGTGAGCAAAAGGCCAGCAAAAGGCCAGGAACC
GTAAAAAGGCCGCGTTGCTGGCGTTTTTCCATAGGCTCCGCCCCCCTGACGAGCATCACAAAAATCGACG
CTCAAGTCAGAGGTGGCGAAACCCGACAGGACTATAAAGATACCAGGCGTTTCCCCCTGGAAGCTCCCTC
GTGCGCTCTCCTGTTCCGACCCTGCCGCTTACCGGATACCTGTCCGCCTTTCTCCCTTCGGGAAGCGTGG
CGCTTTCTCATAGCTCACGCTGTAGGTATCTCAGTTCGGTGTAGGTCGTTCGCTCCAAGCTGGGCTGTGT
GCACGAACCCCCCGTTCAGCCCGACCGCTGCGCCTTATCCGGTAACTATCGTCTTGAGTCCAACCCGGTA
AGACACGACTTATCGCCACTGGCAGCAGCCACTGGTAACAGGATTAGCAGAGCGAGGTATGTAGGCGGTG
CTACAGAGTTCTTGAAGTGGTGGCCTAACTACGGCTACACTAGAAGAACAGTATTTGGTATCTGCGCTCT
GCTGAAGCCAGTTACCTTCGGAAAAAGAGTTGGTAGCTCTTGATCCGGCAAACAAACCACCGCTGGTAGC
GGTGGTTTTTTTGTTTGCAAGCAGCAGATTACGCGCAGAAAAAAAGGATCTCAAGAAGATCCTTTGATCT
TTTCTACGGGGTCTGACGCTCAGTGGAACGAAAACTCACGTTAAGGGATTTTGGTCATGAGATTATCAAA
AAGGATCTTCACCTAGATCCTTTTAAATTAAAAATGAAGTTTTAAATCAATCTAAAGTATATATGAGTAA
ACTTGGTCTGACAGTTACCAATGCTTAATCAGTGAGGCACCTATCTCAGCGATCTGTCTATTTCGTTCAT
CCATAGTTGCCTGACTCCCCGTCGTGTAGATAACTACGATACGGGAGGGCTTACCATCTGGCCCCAGTGC
TGCAATGATACCGCGAGACCCACGCTCACCGGCTCCAGATTTATCAGCAATAAACCAGCCAGCCGGAAGG
GCCGAGCGCAGAAGTGGTCCTGCAACTTTATCCGCCTCCATCCAGTCTATTAATTGTTGCCGGGAAGCTA
GAGTAAGTAGTTCGCCAGTTAATAGTTTGCGCAACGTTGTTGCCATTGCTACAGGCATCGTGGTGTCACG
CTCGTCGTTTGGTATGGCTTCATTCAGCTCCGGTTCCCAACGATCAAGGCGAGTTACATGATCCCCCATG
TTGTGCAAAAAAGCGGTTAGCTCCTTCGGTCCTCCGATCGTTGTCAGAAGTAAGTTGGCCGCAGTGTTAT
CACTCATGGTTATGGCAGCACTGCATAATTCTCTTACTGTCATGCCATCCGTAAGATGCTTTTCTGTGAC
TGGTGAGTACTCAACCAAGTCATTCTGAGAATAGTGTATGCGGCGACCGAGTTGCTCTTGCCCGGCGTCA
ATACGGGATAATACCGCGCCACATAGCAGAACTTTAAAAGTGCTCATCATTGGAAAACGTTCTTCGGGGC
GAAAACTCTCAAGGATCTTACCGCTGTTGAGATCCAGTTCGATGTAACCCACTCGTGCACCCAACTGATC
TTCAGCATCTTTTACTTTCACCAGCGTTTCTGGGTGAGCAAAAACAGGAAGGCAAAATGCCGCAAAAAAG
GGAATAAGGGCGACACGGAAATGTTGAATACTCATACTCTTCCTTTTTCAATATTATTGAAGCATTTATC
AGGGTTATTGTCTCATGAGCGGATACATATTTGAATGTATTTAGAAAAATAAACAAATAGGGGTTCCGCG
CACATTTCCCCGAAAAGTGCCACCTAAATTGTAAGCGTTAATATTTTGTTAAAATTCGCGTTAAATTTTT
GTTAAATCAGCTCATTTTTTAACCAATAGGCCGAAATCGGCAAAATCCCTTATAAATCAAAAGAATAGAC
CGAGATAGGGT
[37 nt withheld, positions 8062-8098]
AAAGAACGTGGACTCCAACGTCAAAGG
[49 nt withheld, positions 8126-8174]
T
[91 nt withheld, positions 8176-8266]
G
[124 nt withheld, positions 8268-8391]
CCCATTCGCCATTCAGGCTGCGCAACTGTTGGGAAGGGCGATCGGTGCGGGCCTCTTCGCTATTACGCCA
GCTGGCGAAAGGGGGATGTGCTGCAAGGCGATTAAGTTGGGTAACGCCAGGGTTTTCCCAGTCACGACGT
TGTAAAACGACGGCCAGTGAGCGCGCGTAATACGACTCACTATAGGGCGAATTGACTAGTACATAACTTA
CGGTAAATGGCCCGCCTGGCTGACCGCCCAACGACCCCCGCCCATTGAC
